>Addgene plasmid #167808 | MAC_N_VSX1 | addgene full sequence | sequence record 338444 | Addgene NGS Result
GACATTGATTATTGACTAGTTATTAATAGTAATCAATTACGGGGTCATTAGTTCATAGCCCATATATGGA
GTTCCGCGTTACATAACTTACGGTAAATGGCCCGCCTGGCTGACCGCCCAACGACCCCCGCCCATTGACG
TCAATAATGACGTATGTTCCCATAGTAACGCCAATAGGGACTTTCCATTGACGTCAATGGGTGGAGTATT
TACGGTAAACTGCCCACTTGGCAGTACATCAAGTGTATCATATGCCAAGTACGCCCCCTATTGACGTCAA
TGACGGTAAATGGCCCGCCTGGCATTATGCCCAGTACATGACCTTATGGGACTTTCCTACTTGGCAGTAC
ATCTACGTATTAGTCATCGCTATTACCATGGTGATGCGGTTTTGGCAGTACATCAATGGGCGTGGATAGC
GGTTTGACTCACGGGGATTTCCAAGTCTCCACCCCATTGACGTCAATGGGAGTTTGTTTTGGCACCAAAA
TCAACGGGACTTTCCAAAATGTCGTAACAACTCCGCCCCATTGACGCAAATGGGCGGTAGGCGTGTACGG
TGGGAGGTCTATATAAGCAGAGCTCTCCCTATCAGTGATAGAGATCTCCCTATCAGTGATAGAGATCGTC
GACGAGCTCGTTTAGTGAACCGTCAGATCGCCTGGAGACGCCATCCACGCTGTTTTGACCTCCATAGAAG
ACACCGGGACCGATCCAGCCTCCGGACTCTAGCGTTTAAACTTAAGCTTGGTACCGAGCTCGGATCCACT
AGTCCAGTGTGGTGGAATTCTGCAGATATCCAGCACAGTGGCGGCCGCTCGAGACCATGAAGGACAACAC
CGTGCCCCTGAAGCTGATCGCCCTGCTGGCCAACGGCGAGTTCCACTCTGGCGAGCAGCTGGGCGAGACA
CTGGGCATGAGCAGAGCCGCCATCAACAAGCACATCCAGACCCTGCGGGACTGGGGCGTGGACGTGTTCA
CAGTGCCCGGCAAGGGCTACAGCCTGCCCGAGCCCATCCAGCTGCTGAACGCCAAGCAGATCCTGGGCCA
GCTGGATGGCGGATCTGTGGCCGTGCTGCCCGTGATCGACAGCACCAACCAGTATCTGCTCGACCGGATC
GGCGAGCTGAAGTCCGGCGACGCCTGTATCGCCGAGTACCAGCAGGCCGGCAGAGGCGGCAGGGGCAGAA
AGTGGTTCAGCCCCTTCGGCGCCAACCTGTACCTGAGCATGTTCTGGAGACTGGAACAGGGCCCAGCCGC
CGCTATTGGCCTGAGCCTGGTCATCGGCATCGTGATGGCCGAGGTGCTGCGGAAGCTGGGCGCCGACAAA
GTGCGCGTGAAGTGGCCCAACGACCTGTATCTGCAGGACCGGAAGCTGGCCGGCATCCTGGTGGAACTGA
CCGGCAAAACAGGCGACGCCGCCCAGATCGTGATCGGCGCTGGCATCAACATGGCCATGCGGCGGGTGGA
AGAGAGCGTGGTCAACCAGGGCTGGATCACCCTGCAGGAAGCCGGCATCAACCTGGACCGGAACACCCTG
GCCGCCATGCTGATCAGAGAGCTGAGAGCCGCCCTGGAACTGTTCGAGCAGGAAGGCCTGGCCCCCTACC
TGAGCAGATGGGAGAAGCTGGACAACTTCATCAACCGGCCCGTGAAACTGATCATCGGCGACAAAGAGAT
CTTCGGCATCAGCCGGGGCATCGACAAGCAGGGGGCCCTGCTCCTGGAACAGGACGGCATCATCAAGCCC
TGGATGGGCGGCGAGATCAGCCTGCGGAGCGCCGAGAAGTACCCATACGATGTTCCTGACTATGCCGGTA
CCGAGCTCGGATCCACCATGGCTAGCTGGAGCCACCCGCAGTTCGAGAAAGGTGGAGGTTCCGGAGGTGG
ATCGGGAGGTGGATCGTGGAGCCACCCGCAGTTCGAAAAAGCGGCCGATATCACAAGTTTGTACAAAAAA
GTTGGCACCATGACCGGCCGGGACTCGCTTTCCGACGGGCGCACTAGCAGCAGGGCGCTGGTGCCTGGCG
GTTCCCCTAGGGGCTCGCGCCCCCGGGGCTTCGCCATCACGGACCTGCTGGGCTTGGAGGCCGAGCTGCC
GGCGCCCGCTGGCCCAGGACAGGGATCTGGCTGCGAGGGTCCGGCAGTCGCGCCGTGCCCGGGCCCGGGG
CTTGACGGCTCCAGCCTGGCGCGTGGGGCCCTACCGCTGGGACTCGGCCTCCTCTGTGGCTTCGGCACGC
AGCCGCCGGCGGCCGCTCGAGCACCCTGCCTGCTCCTAGCGGACGTGCCGTTCCTGCCGCCCAGGGGCCC
CGAGCCCGCTGCCCCGCTGGCTCCCAGCCGTCCGCCGCCTGCGCTCGGCCGCCAGAAGCGCAGCGACAGC
GTCTCCACGTCCGATGAGGACAGCCAGTCTGAAGACAGGAATGACCTAAAGGCATCCCCCACCTTGGGCA
AGAGGAAGAAGCGGCGGCACAGGACAGTTTTCACTGCTCACCAGCTGGAAGAGTTGGAGAAGGCATTCAG
CGAGGCCCACTACCCTGATGTGTATGCCCGAGAAATGCTGGCTGTGAAAACTGAGCTCCCCGAAGACCGG
ATACAGGTCTGGTTTCAAAACCGCAGGGCCAAATGGCGCAAGCGGGAGAAGCGCTGGGGCGGCAGCAGCG
TGATGGCCGAGTACGGGCTGTACGGGGCCATGGTGCGCCACTGCATCCCGCTGCCAGACTCCGTGCTCAA
CTCCGCCGAGGGCGGCCTGCTGGGCTCCTGCGCGCCCTGGCTCCTGGGGATGCATAAAAAATCCATGGGG
ATGATAAGGAAGCCAGGAAGTGAAGATAAGTTGGCAGGACTCTGGGGCTCTGACCACTTCAAAGAAGGTT
CTAGCCAGAGTGAGTCAGGATCACAGAGAGGCTCAGATAAAGTGAGCCCTGAGAATGGCTTGGAAGATGT
GGCTATTGACCTCTCCAGCTCTGCCCGGCAGGAGACCAAGAAAGTGCACCCTGGGGCTGGTGCTCAAGGA
GGCTCCAACTCCACGGCACTGGAGGGGCCCCAGCCAGGGAAGGTGGGAGCCACATTGCCAACTTTCTTGT
ACAAAGTGGTGACGTAAGCTAGGGGCCCGTTTAAACCCGCTGATCAGCCTCGACTGTGCCTTCTAGTTGC
CAGCCATCTGTTGTTTGCCCCTCCCCCGTGCCTTCCTTGACCCTGGAAGGTGCCACTCCCACTGTCCTTT
CCTAATAAAATGAGGAAATTGCATCGCATTGTCTGAGTAGGTGTCATTCTATTCTGGGGGGTGGGGTGGG
GCAGGACAGCAAGGGGGAGGATTGGGAAGACAATAGCAGGCATGCTGGGGATGCGGTGGGCTCTATGGCT
TCTGAGGCGGAAAGAACCAGCTGGGGCTCTAGGGGGTATCCCC
[124 nt withheld, positions 3404-3527]
C
[91 nt withheld, positions 3529-3619]
AGGGTGATGGTTCACGTACCTAGAAGTTCCTATTCCGAAGTTCCTATTCTCTAGAAAGTATAGGAACTTC
CTTGGCCAAAAAGCCTGAACTCACCGCGACGTCTGTCGAGAAGTTTCTGATCGAAAAGTTCGACAGCGTC
TCCGACCTGATGCAGCTCTCGGAGGGCGAAGAATCTCGTGCTTTCAGCTTCGATGTAGGAGGGCGTGGAT
ATGTCCTGCGGGTAAATAGCTGCGCCGATGGTTTCTACAAAGATCGTTATGTTTATCGGCACTTTGCATC
GGCCGCGCTCCCGATTCCGGAAGTGCTTGACATTGGGGAATTCAGCGAGAGCCTGACCTATTGCATCTCC
CGCCGTGCACAGGGTGTCACGTTGCAAGACCTGCCTGAAACCGAACTGCCCGCTGTTCTGCAGCCGGTCG
CGGAGGCCATGGATGCGATCGCTGCGGCCGATCTTAGCCAGACGAGCGGGTTCGGCCCATTCGGACCGCA
AGGAATCGGTCAATACACTACATGGCGTGATTTCATATGCGCGATTGCTGATCCCCATGTGTATCACTGG
CAAACTGTGATGGACGACACCGTCAGTGCGTCCGTCGCGCAGGCTCTCGATGAGCTGATGCTTTGGGCCG
AGGACTGCCCCGAAGTCCGGCACCTCGTGCACGCGGATTTCGGCTCCAACAATGTCCTGACGGACAATGG
CCGCATAACAGCGGTCATTGACTGGAGCGAGGCGATGTTCGGGGATTCCCAATACGAGGTCGCCAACATC
TTCTTCTGGAGGCCGTGGTTGGCTTGTATGGAGCAGCAGACGCGCTACTTCGAGCGGAGGCATCCGGAGC
TTGCAGGATCGCCGCGGCTCCGGGCGTATATGCTCCGCATTGGTCTTGACCAACTCTATCAGAGCTTGGT
TGACGGCAATTTCGATGATGCAGCTTGGGCGCAGGGTCGATGCGACGCAATCGTCCGATCCGGAGCCGGG
ACTGTCGGGCGTACACAAATCGCCCGCAGAAGCGCGGCCGTCTGGACCGATGGCTGTGTAGAAGTACTCG
CCGATAGTGGAAACCGACGCCCCAGCACTCGTCCGAGGGCAAAGGAATAGCACGTACTACGAGATTTCGA
TTCCACCGCCGCCTTCTATGAAAGGTTGGGCTTCGGAATCGTTTTCCGGGACGCCGGCTGGATGATCCTC
CAGCGCGGGGATCTCATGCTGGAGTTCTTCGCCCACCCCAACTTGTTTATTGCAGCTTATAATGGTTACA
AATAAAGCAATAGCATCACAAATTTCACAAATAAAGCATTTTTTTCACTGCATTCTAGTTGTGGTTTGTC
CAAACTCATCAATGTATCTTATCATGTCTGTATACCGTCGACCTCTAGCTAGAGCTTGGCGTAATCATGG
TCATAGCTGTTTCCTGTGTGAAATTGTTATCCGCTCACAATTCCACACAACATACGAGCCGGAAGCATAA
AGTGTAAAGCCTGGGGTGCCTAATGAGTGAGCTAACTCACATTAATTGCGTTGCGCTCACTGCCCGCTTT
CCAGTCGGGAAACCTGTCGTGCCAGCTGCATTAATGAATCGGCCAACGCGCGGGGAGAGGCGGTTTGCGT
ATTGGGCGCTCTTCCGCTTCCTCGCTCACTGACTCGCTGCGCTCGGTCGTTCGGCTGCGGCGAGCGGTAT
CAGCTCACTCAAAGGCGGTAATACGGTTATCCACAGAATCAGGGGATAACGCAGGAAAGAACATGTGAGC
AAAAGGCCAGCAAAAGGCCAGGAACCGTAAAAAGGCCGCGTTGCTGGCGTTTTTCCATAGGCTCCGCCCC
CCTGACGAGCATCACAAAAATCGACGCTCAAGTCAGAGGTGGCGAAACCCGACAGGACTATAAAGATACC
AGGCGTTTCCCCCTGGAAGCTCCCTCGTGCGCTCTCCTGTTCCGACCCTGCCGCTTACCGGATACCTGTC
CGCCTTTCTCCCTTCGGGAAGCGTGGCGCTTTCTCATAGCTCACGCTGTAGGTATCTCAGTTCGGTGTAG
GTCGTTCGCTCCAAGCTGGGCTGTGTGCACGAACCCCCCGTTCAGCCCGACCGCTGCGCCTTATCCGGTA
ACTATCGTCTTGAGTCCAACCCGGTAAGACACGACTTATCGCCACTGGCAGCAGCCACTGGTAACAGGAT
TAGCAGAGCGAGGTATGTAGGCGGTGCTACAGAGTTCTTGAAGTGGTGGCCTAACTACGGCTACACTAGA
AGAACAGTATTTGGTATCTGCGCTCTGCTGAAGCCAGTTACCTTCGGAAAAAGAGTTGGTAGCTCTTGAT
CCGGCAAACAAACCACCGCTGGTAGCGGTGGTTTTTTTGTTTGCAAGCAGCAGATTACGCGCAGAAAAAA
AGGATCTCAAGAAGATCCTTTGATCTTTTCTACGGGGTCTGACGCTCAGTGGAACGAAAACTCACGTTAA
GGGATTTTGGTCATGAGATTATCAAAAAGGATCTTCACCTAGATCCTTTTAAATTAAAAATGAAGTTTTA
AATCAATCTAAAGTATATATGAGTAAACTTGGTCTGACAGTTACCAATGCTTAATCAGTGAGGCACCTAT
CTCAGCGATCTGTCTATTTCGTTCATCCATAGTTGCCTGACTCCCCGTCGTGTAGATAACTACGATACGG
GAGGGCTTACCATCTGGCCCCAGTGCTGCAATGATACCGCGAGACCCACGCTCACCGGCTCCAGATTTAT
CAGCAATAAACCAGCCAGCCGGAAGGGCCGAGCGCAGAAGTGGTCCTGCAACTTTATCCGCCTCCATCCA
GTCTATTAATTGTTGCCGGGAAGCTAGAGTAAGTAGTTCGCCAGTTAATAGTTTGCGCAACGTTGTTGCC
ATTGCTACAGGCATCGTGGTGTCACGCTCGTCGTTTGGTATGGCTTCATTCAGCTCCGGTTCCCAACGAT
CAAGGCGAGTTACATGATCCCCCATGTTGTGCAAAAAAGCGGTTAGCTCCTTCGGTCCTCCGATCGTTGT
CAGAAGTAAGTTGGCCGCAGTGTTATCACTCATGGTTATGGCAGCACTGCATAATTCTCTTACTGTCATG
CCATCCGTAAGATGCTTTTCTGTGACTGGTGAGTACTCAACCAAGTCATTCTGAGAATAGTGTATGCGGC
GACCGAGTTGCTCTTGCCCGGCGTCAATACGGGATAATACCGCGCCACATAGCAGAACTTTAAAAGTGCT
CATCATTGGAAAACGTTCTTCGGGGCGAAAACTCTCAAGGATCTTACCGCTGTTGAGATCCAGTTCGATG
TAACCCACTCGTGCACCCAACTGATCTTCAGCATCTTTTACTTTCACCAGCGTTTCTGGGTGAGCAAAAA
CAGGAAGGCAAAATGCCGCAAAAAAGGGAATAAGGGCGACACGGAAATGTTGAATACTCATACTCTTCCT
TTTTCAATATTATTGAAGCATTTATCAGGGTTATTGTCTCATGAGCGGATACATATTTGAATGTATTTAG
AAAAATAAACAAATAGGGGTTCCGCGCACATTTCCCCGAAAAGTGCCACCTGACGTCGACGGATCGGGAG
ATCTCCCGATCCCCTATGGTGCACTCTCAGTACAATCTGCTCTGATGCCGCATAGTTAAGCCAGTATCTG
CTCCCTGCTTGTGTGTTGGAGGTCGCTGAGTAGTGCGCGAGCAAAATTTAAGCTACAACAAGGCAAGGCT
TGACCGACAATTGCATGAAGAATCTGCTTAGGGTTAGGCGTTTTGCGCTGCTTCGCGATGTACGGGCCAG
ATATACGCGTT
Features (pLannotate 1.2.2; 27 found; start..end, strand, type, name):
      1..380     +  enhancer       CMV enhancer: human cytomegalovirus immediate early enhancer
    381..584     +  promoter       CMV promoter: human cytomegalovirus (CMV) immediate early promoter
    586..605     +  promoter       PLtetO-1 promoter (fragment): modified phage lambda PL promoter with tet operator sites (Lutz and Bujard, 1997)
    607..626     +  promoter       PLtetO-1 promoter (fragment): modified phage lambda PL promoter with tet operator sites (Lutz and Bujard, 1997)
    634..667     +  promoter       TRE3GV promoter (fragment): 3rd-generation Tet-responsive promoter that can be activated by binding of Tet-On® 3G, optimized for retroviral and lentiviral vectors
    827..1789    +  CDS            birA: BIRA_ECOLI - Also known as bioR, dhbB. Experimental evidence at protein level: Swiss-Prot protein existence level 1. Acts both as a biotin--[acetyl-CoA-carboxylase] ligase and a biotin-operon repressor. In the presence of ATP, BirA activates biotin to form the BirA-biotinyl-5'-adenylate (BirA-bio-5'-AMP or holoBirA) complex. HoloBirA can either transfer the biotinyl moiety to the biotin carboxyl carrier protein (BCCP) subunit of acetyl-CoA carboxylase, or bind to the biotin operator site and inhibit transcription of the operon. From Escherichia coli (strain K12).
   1790..1815    +  CDS            3xHA (fragment): three tandem HA epitope tags
   1847..1866    +  CDS            Strep-Tag II (fragment): peptide that binds Strep-Tactin®, an engineered form of streptavidin
   1907..1929    +  CDS            Strep-Tag II (fragment): peptide that binds Strep-Tactin®, an engineered form of streptavidin
   1944..1961    +  protein_bind   attB1 (fragment): mutant version of attB; core recombination site for the Gateway® BP reaction BP Clonase™
   1970..3064    +  CDS            VSX1: VSX1_HUMAN - Also known as RINX. Experimental evidence at protein level: Swiss-Prot protein existence level 1. Binds to the 37-bp core of the locus control region (LCR) of the red/green visual pigment gene cluster (PubMed:10903837). May regulate the activity of the LCR and the cone opsin genes at earlier stages of development (PubMed:10903837). Dispensable in early retinal development (By similarity). From Homo sapiens (Human).
   3072..3089    -  protein_bind   attB2 (fragment): mutant version of attB; core recombination site for the Gateway® BP reaction BP Clonase™
   3134..3358    +  polyA_signal   bGH poly(A) signal: bovine growth hormone polyadenylation signal
   3362..3383    +  promoter       SV40 promoter (fragment): SV40 enhancer and early promoter
   3404..3637    +  rep_origin     f1 ori (fragment) (sequence partly withheld): f1 bacteriophage origin of replication; arrow indicates direction of (+) strand synthesis
   3642..3689    +  protein_bind   FRT: FLP-mediated recombination occurs in the 8-bp core sequence TCTAGAAA (Turan and Bode, 2011). FLP recombinase from the Saccharomyces cerevisiae 2μ plasmid
   3697..4719    +  CDS            HygR: aminoglycoside phosphotransferase from E. coli; aph(4)-Ia; confers resistance to hygromycin
   4729..4854    +  CDS            ble (fragment): BLE_KLEPN - Experimental evidence at protein level: Swiss-Prot protein existence level 1. Binding protein with a strong affinity to the bleomycin family of antibiotics. Binds to CL990; an antimitotic-antibiotic compound. From Klebsiella pneumoniae.
   4849..4970    +  polyA_signal   SV40 poly(A) signal: SV40 polyadenylation signal
   5043..5059    -  protein_bind   lac operator: The lac repressor binds to the lac operator to inhibit transcription in E. coli. This inhibition can be relieved by adding lactose or isopropyl-β-D-thiogalactopyranoside (IPTG). lac repressor encoded by lacI
   5067..5097    -  promoter       lac promoter: promoter for the E. coli lac operon
   5112..5133    -  protein_bind   CAP binding site: CAP binding activates transcription in the presence of cAMP. E. coli catabolite activator protein
   5146..5238    -  CDS            lacI (fragment): lac repressor; lacI; The lac repressor binds to the lac operator to inhibit transcription in E. coli. This inhibition can be relieved by adding lactose or isopropyl-β-D-thiogalactopyranoside (IPTG).
   5421..6009    -  rep_origin     ori: high-copy-number ColE1/pMB1/pBR322/pUC origin of replication
   6180..7040    -  CDS            AmpR: β-lactamase; bla; confers resistance to ampicillin, carbenicillin, and related antibiotics
   7041..7145    -  promoter       AmpR promoter: bla
   7204..7256    -  misc_feature   bom (fragment): basis of mobility region from pBR322
