[The description below was written by a language model from this plasmid's Addgene catalogue record and pLannotate feature annotations shown in this document.]
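Description:
MAC_N_VSX1 is a mammalian expression plasmid of about 7.4 kb, built on the MAC-tag-N backbone, that produces human VSX1 (visual system homeobox 1, unmutated) with an N-terminal MAC tag. It replicates in E. coli from a high-copy ColE1/pUC-type origin under ampicillin selection (AmpR with its bla promoter). A partial f1 origin and lac promoter/operator remnants are also annotated in the backbone.

Expression is driven by the CMV enhancer and promoter. Short tet-operator matches lie immediately downstream of the promoter, which suggests a tetracycline-regulatable CMV/TetO arrangement that would be repressed in cells expressing the Tet repressor. The record does not state this explicitly. The open reading frame begins with a birA-derived biotin ligase, followed by an HA epitope and two Strep-Tag II motifs, which together correspond to the MAC tag. Next come an attB1 site, the VSX1 coding sequence and an attB2 site, consistent with insertion of the gene by Gateway recombination. The transcript ends at a bGH polyadenylation signal.

Downstream, an FRT site sits directly in front of a hygromycin resistance gene with an SV40 poly(A) signal and no complete promoter of its own. This layout is typical of vectors designed for FLP-mediated integration into a genomic FRT landing site, where integration activates hygromycin resistance and yields stable isogenic lines.

The ligase and Strep tags in one fusion permit both proximity biotinylation and affinity purification of interacting proteins from the same construct. This fits the plasmid's origin in a study mapping protein interaction networks of human transcription factors.
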