Addgene plasmid #167808: MAC_N_VSX1
Purpose: Expresses VSX1 in mammalian cells
Depositing lab: Markku Varjosalo. Depositing organization: University of Helsinki. Publication: Human transcription factor protein interaction networks. Goos H, Kinnunen M, Salokas K, Tan Z, Liu X, Yadav L, Zhang Q, Wei GH, Varjosalo M. Nat Commun. 2022 Feb 9;13(1):766. doi: 10.1038/s41467-022-28341-5. PubMed 35140242.
Backbone
  Vector backbone: MAC-tag-N (#108078)
  Vector type: Mammalian Expression
  Selectable markers: Hygromycin
Growth in bacteria
  Bacterial resistance: Ampicillin, 100 μg/mL
  Growth temperature: 37°C
  Growth strain: DH5alpha
  Copy number: High Copy
Gene/Insert
  Gene/Insert name: VSX1 (alt names: Uniprot Q9NZR4; ENSG00000100987)
  Species: H. sapiens (human)
  Mutation: no mutations
  Entrez Gene: VSX1 (a.k.a. CAASDS, KTCN, KTCN1, PPCD, PPCD1, PPD, RINX)
  Tag / fusion protein: MAC (N terminal on backbone)
  Cloning method: Gateway Cloning
Terms and licenses: Academic/Nonprofit Terms; Industry Terms: Not Available to Industry
How to cite: MAC_N_VSX1 was a gift from Markku Varjosalo (Addgene plasmid # 167808 ; http://n2t.net/addgene:167808 ; RRID:Addgene_167808)
